>Addgene plasmid #76742 | EPHA3 gRNA (BRDN0001145213) | addgene full sequence | sequence record 186416 | Addgene Assembled Sequence
CCCGGGTGCAAAGATGGATAAAGTTTTAAACAGAGAGGAATCTTTGCAGCTAATGGACCTTCTAGGTCTT
GAAAGGAGTGGGAATTGGCTCCGGTGCCCGTCAGTGGGCAGAGCGCACATCGCCCACAGTCCCCGAGAAG
TTGGGGGGAGGGGTCGGCAATTGATCCGGTGCCTAGAGAAGGTGGCGCGGGGTAAACTGGGAAAGTGATG
TCGTGTACTGGCTCCGCCTTTTTCCCGAGGGTGGGGGAGAACCGTATATAAGTGCAGTAGTCGCCGTGAA
CGTTCTTTTTCGCAACGGGTTTGCCGCCAGAACACAGGTAAGTGCCGTGTGTGGTTCCCGCGGGCCTGGC
CTCTTTACGGGTTATGGCCCTTGCGTGCCTTGAATTACTTCCACCTGGCTGCAGTACGTGATTCTTGATC
CCGAGCTTCGGGTTGGAAGTGGGTGGGAGAGTTCGAGGCCTTGCGCTTAAGGAGCCCCTTCGCCTCGTGC
TTGAGTTGAGGCCTGGCCTGGGCGCTGGGGCCGCCGCGTGCGAATCTGGTGGCACCTTCGCGCCTGTCTC
GCTGCTTTCGATAAGTCTCTAGCCATTTAAAATTTTTGATGACCTGCTGCGACGCTTTTTTTCTGGCAAG
ATAGTCTTGTAAATGCGGGCCAAGATCTGCACACTGGTATTTCGGTTTTTGGGGCCGCGGGCGGCGACGG
GGCCCGTGCGTCCCAGCGCACATGTTCGGCGAGGCGGGGCCTGCGAGCGCGGCCACCGAGAATCGGACGG
GGGTAGTCTCAAGCTGGCCGGCCTGCTCTGGTGCCTGGCCTCGCGCCGCCGTGTATCGCCCCGCCCTGGG
CGGCAAGGCTGGCCCGGTCGGCACCAGTTGCGTGAGCGGAAAGATGGCCGCTTCCCGGCCCTGCTGCAGG
GAGCTCAAAATGGAGGACGCGGCGCTCGGGAGAGCGGGCGGGTGAGTCACCCACACAAAGGAAAAGGGCC
TTTCCGTCCTCAGCCGTCGCTTCATGTGACTCCACGGAGTACCGGGCGCCGTCCAGGCACCTCGATTAGT
TCTCGAGCTTTTGGAGTACGTCGTCTTTAGGTTGGGGGGAGGGGTTTTATGCGATGGAGTTTCCCCACAC
TGAGTGGGTGGAGACTGAAGTTAGGCCAGCTTGGCACTTGATGTAATTCTCCTTGGAATTTGCCCTTTTT
GAGTTTGGATCTTGGTTCATTCTCAAGCCTCAGACAGTGGTTCAAAGTTTTTTTCTTCCATTTCAGGTGT
CGTGACGTACGGCCACCATGACCGAGTACAAGCCCACGGTGCGCCTCGCCACCCGCGACGACGTCCCCAG
GGCCGTACGCACCCTCGCCGCCGCGTTCGCCGACTACCCCGCCACGCGCCACACCGTCGATCCGGACCGC
CACATCGAGCGGGTCACCGAGCTGCAAGAACTCTTCCTCACGCGCGTCGGGCTCGACATCGGCAAGGTGT
GGGTCGCGGACGACGGCGCCGCCGTGGCGGTCTGGACCACGCCGGAGAGCGTCGAAGCGGGGGCGGTGTT
CGCCGAGATCGGCCCGCGCATGGCCGAGTTGAGCGGTTCCCGGCTGGCCGCGCAGCAACAGATGGAAGGC
CTCCTGGCGCCGCACCGGCCCAAGGAGCCCGCGTGGTTCCTGGCCACCGTCGGAGTCTCGCCCGACCACC
AGGGCAAGGGTCTGGGCAGCGCCGTCGTGCTCCCCGGAGTGGAGGCGGCCGAGCGCGCCGGGGTGCCCGC
CTTCCTGGAGACCTCCGCGCCCCGCAACCTCCCCTTCTACGAGCGGCTCGGCTTCACCGTCACCGCCGAC
GTCGAGGTGCCCGAAGGACCGCGCACCTGGTGCATGACCCGCAAGCCCGGTGCCTGAACGCGTTAAGTCG
ACAATCAACCTCTGGATTACAAAATTTGTGAAAGATTGACTGGTATTCTTAACTATGTTGCTCCTTTTAC
GCTATGTGGATACGCTGCTTTAATGCCTTTGTATCATGCTATTGCTTCCCGTATGGCTTTCATTTTCTCC
TCCTTGTATAAATCCTGGTTGCTGTCTCTTTATGAGGAGTTGTGGCCCGTTGTCAGGCAACGTGGCGTGG
TGTGCACTGTGTTTGCTGACGCAACCCCCACTGGTTGGGGCATTGCCACCACCTGTCAGCTCCTTTCCGG
GACTTTCGCTTTCCCCCTCCCTATTGCCACGGCGGAACTCATCGCCGCCTGCCTTGCCCGCTGCTGGACA
GGGGCTCGGCTGTTGGGCACTGACAATTCCGTGGTGTTGTCGGGGAAATCATCGTCCTTTCCTTGGCTGC
TCGCCTGTGTTGCCACCTGGATTCTGCGCGGGACGTCCTTCTGCTACGTCCCTTCGGCCCTCAATCCAGC
GGACCTTCCTTCCCGCGGCCTGCTGCCGGCTCTGCGGCCTCTTCCGCGTCTTCGCCTTCGCCCTCAGACG
AGTCGGATCTCCCTTTGGGCCGCCTCCCCGCGTCGACTTTAAGACCAATGACTTACAAGGCAGCTGTAGA
TCTTAGCCACTTTTTAAAAGAAAAGGGGGGACTGGAAGGGCTAATTCACTCCCAACGAAGACAAGATCTG
CTTTTTGCTTGTACTGGGTCTCTCTGGTTAGACCAGATCTGAGCCTGGGAGCTCTCTGGCTAACTAGGGA
ACCCACTGCTTAAGCCTCAATAAAGCTTGCCTTGAGTGCTTCAAGTAGTGTGTGCCCGTCTGTTGTGTGA
CTCTGGTAACTAGAGATCCCTCAGACCCTTTTAGTCAGTGTGGAAAATCTCTAGCAGTACGTATAGTAGT
TCATGTCATCTTATTATTCAGTATTTATAACTTGCAAAGAAATGAATATCAGAGAGTGAGAGGAACTTGT
TTATTGCAGCTTATAATGGTTACAAATAAAGCAATAGCATCACAAATTTCACAAATAAAGCATTTTTTTC
ACTGCATTCTAGTTGTGGTTTGTCCAAACTCATCAATGTATCTTATCATGTCTGGCTCTAGCTATCCCGC
CCCTAACTCCGCCCATCCCGCCCCTAACTCCGCCCAGTTCCGCCCATTCTCCGCCCCATGGCTGACTAAT
TTTTTTTATTTATGCAGAGGCCGAGGCCGCCTCGGCCTCTGAGCTATTCCAGAAGTAGTGAGGAGGCTTT
TTTGGAGGCCTAGGGACGTACCCAATTCGCCCTATAGTGAGTCGTATTACGCGCGCTCACTGGCCGTCGT
TTTACAACGTCGTGACTGGGAAAACCCTGGCGTTACCCAACTTAATCGCCTTGCAGCACATCCCCCTTTC
GCCAGCTGGCGTAATAGCGAAGAGGCCCGCACCGATCGCCCTTCCCAACAGTTGCGCAGCCTGAATGGCG
AATGGG
[124 nt withheld, positions 3367-3490]
C
[91 nt withheld, positions 3492-3582]
A
[49 nt withheld, positions 3584-3632]
CCTTTGACGTTGGAGTCCACGTTCTTT
[37 nt withheld, positions 3660-3696]
ACCCTATCTCGGTCTATTCTTTTGATTTATAAGGGATTTTGCCGATTTCGGCCTATTGGTTAAAAAATGA
GCTGATTTAACAAAAATTTAACGCGAATTTTAACAAAATATTAACGCTTACAATTTAGGTGGCACTTTTC
GGGGAAATGTGCGCGGAACCCCTATTTGTTTATTTTTCTAAATACATTCAAATATGTATCCGCTCATGAG
ACAATAACCCTGATAAATGCTTCAATAATATTGAAAAAGGAAGAGTATGAGTATTCAACATTTCCGTGTC
GCCCTTATTCCCTTTTTTGCGGCATTTTGCCTTCCTGTTTTTGCTCACCCAGAAACGCTGGTGAAAGTAA
AAGATGCTGAAGATCAGTTGGGTGCACGAGTGGGTTACATCGAACTGGATCTCAACAGCGGTAAGATCCT
TGAGAGTTTTCGCCCCGAAGAACGTTTTCCAATGATGAGCACTTTTAAAGTTCTGCTATGTGGCGCGGTA
TTATCCCGTATTGACGCCGGGCAAGAGCAACTCGGTCGCCGCATACACTATTCTCAGAATGACTTGGTTG
AGTACTCACCAGTCACAGAAAAGCATCTTACGGATGGCATGACAGTAAGAGAATTATGCAGTGCTGCCAT
AACCATGAGTGATAACACTGCGGCCAACTTACTTCTGACAACGATCGGAGGACCGAAGGAGCTAACCGCT
TTTTTGCACAACATGGGGGATCATGTAACTCGCCTTGATCGTTGGGAACCGGAGCTGAATGAAGCCATAC
CAAACGACGAGCGTGACACCACGATGCCTGTAGCAATGGCAACAACGTTGCGCAAACTATTAACTGGCGA
ACTACTTACTCTAGCTTCCCGGCAACAATTAATAGACTGGATGGAGGCGGATAAAGTTGCAGGACCACTT
CTGCGCTCGGCCCTTCCGGCTGGCTGGTTTATTGCTGATAAATCTGGAGCCGGTGAGCGTGGGTCTCGCG
GTATCATTGCAGCACTGGGGCCAGATGGTAAGCCCTCCCGTATCGTAGTTATCTACACGACGGGGAGTCA
GGCAACTATGGATGAACGAAATAGACAGATCGCTGAGATAGGTGCCTCACTGATTAAGCATTGGTAACTG
TCAGACCAAGTTTACTCATATATACTTTAGATTGATTTAAAACTTCATTTTTAATTTAAAAGGATCTAGG
TGAAGATCCTTTTTGATAATCTCATGACCAAAATCCCTTAACGTGAGTTTTCGTTCCACTGAGCGTCAGA
CCCCGTAGAAAAGATCAAAGGATCTTCTTGAGATCCTTTTTTTCTGCGCGTAATCTGCTGCTTGCAAACA
AAAAAACCACCGCTACCAGCGGTGGTTTGTTTGCCGGATCAAGAGCTACCAACTCTTTTTCCGAAGGTAA
CTGGCTTCAGCAGAGCGCAGATACCAAATACTGTTCTTCTAGTGTAGCCGTAGTTAGGCCACCACTTCAA
GAACTCTGTAGCACCGCCTACATACCTCGCTCTGCTAATCCTGTTACCAGTGGCTGCTGCCAGTGGCGAT
AAGTCGTGTCTTACCGGGTTGGACTCAAGACGATAGTTACCGGATAAGGCGCAGCGGTCGGGCTGAACGG
GGGGTTCGTGCACACAGCCCAGCTTGGAGCGAACGACCTACACCGAACTGAGATACCTACAGCGTGAGCT
ATGAGAAAGCGCCACGCTTCCCGAAGGGAGAAAGGCGGACAGGTATCCGGTAAGCGGCAGGGTCGGAACA
GGAGAGCGCACGAGGGAGCTTCCAGGGGGAAACGCCTGGTATCTTTATAGTCCTGTCGGGTTTCGCCACC
TCTGACTTGAGCGTCGATTTTTGTGATGCTCGTCAGGGGGGCGGAGCCTATGGAAAAACGCCAGCAACGC
GGCCTTTTTACGGTTCCTGGCCTTTTGCTGGCCTTTTGCTCACATGTTCTTTCCTGCGTTATCCCCTGAT
TCTGTGGATAACCGTATTACCGCCTTTGAGTGAGCTGATACCGCTCGCCGCAGCCGAACGACCGAGCGCA
GCGAGTCAGTGAGCGAGGAAGCGGAAGAGCGCCCAATACGCAAACCGCCTCTCCCCGCGCGTTGGCCGAT
TCATTAATGCAGCTGGCACGACAGGTTTCCCGACTGGAAAGCGGGCAGTGAGCGCAACGCAATTAATGTG
AGTTAGCTCACTCATTAGGCACCCCAGGCTTTACACTTTATGCTTCCGGCTCGTATGTTGTGTGGAATTG
TGAGCGGATAACAATTTCACACAGGAAACAGCTATGACCATGATTACGCCAAGCGCGCAATTAACCCTCA
CTAAAGGGAACAAAAGCTGGAGCTGCAAGCTTAATGTAGTCTTATGCAATACTCTTGTAGTCTTGCAACA
TGGTAACGATGAGTTAGCAACATGCCTTACAAGGAGAGAAAAAGCACCGTGCATGCCGATTGGTGGAAGT
AAGGTGGTACGATCGTGCCTTATTAGGAAGGCAACAGACGGGTCTGACATGGATTGGACGAACCACTGAA
TTGCCGCATTGCAGAGATATTGTATTTAAGTGCCTAGCTCGATACATAAACGGGTCTCTCTGGTTAGACC
AGATCTGAGCCTGGGAGCTCTCTGGCTAACTAGGGAACCCACTGCTTAAGCCTCAATAAAGCTTGCCTTG
AGTGCTTCAAGTAGTGTGTGCCCGTCTGTTGTGTGACTCTGGTAACTAGAGATCCCTCAGACCCTTTTAG
TCAGTGTGGAAAATCTCTAGCAGTGGCGCCCGAACAGGGACTTGAAAGCGAAAGGGAAACCAGAGGAGCT
CTCTCGACGCAGGACTCGGCTTGCTGAAGCGCGCACGGCAAGAGGCGAGGGGCGGCGACTGGTGAGTACG
CCAAAAATTTTGACTAGCGGAGGCTAGAAGGAGAGAGATGGGTGCGAGAGCGTCAGTATTAAGCGGGGGA
GAATTAGATCGCGATGGGAAAAAATTCGGTTAAGGCCAGGGGGAAAGAAAAAATATAAATTAAAACATAT
AGTATGGGCAAGCAGGGAGCTAGAACGATTCGCAGTTAATCCTGGCCTGTTAGAAACATCAGAAGGCTGT
AGACAAATACTGGGACAGCTACAACCATCCCTTCAGACAGGATCAGAAGAACTTAGATCATTATATAATA
CAGTAGCAACCCTCTATTGTGTGCATCAAAGGATAGAGATAAAAGACACCAAGGAAGCTTTAGACAAGAT
AGAGGAAGAGCAAAACAAAAGTAAGACCACCGCACAGCAAGCGGCCGCTGATCTTCAGACCTGGAGGAGG
AGATATGAGGGACAATTGGAGAAGTGAATTATATAAATATAAAGTAGTAAAAATTGAACCATTAGGAGTA
GCACCCACCAAGGCAAAGAGAAGAGTGGTGCAGAGAGAAAAAAGAGCAGTGGGAATAGGAGCTTTGTTCC
TTGGGTTCTTGGGAGCAGCAGGAAGCACTATGGGCGCAGCGTCAATGACGCTGACGGTACAGGCCAGACA
ATTATTGTCTGGTATAGTGCAGCAGCAGAACAATTTGCTGAGGGCTATTGAGGCGCAACAGCATCTGTTG
CAACTCACAGTCTGGGGCATCAAGCAGCTCCAGGCAAGAATCCTGGCTGTGGAAAGATACCTAAAGGATC
AACAGCTCCTGGGGATTTGGGGTTGCTCTGGAAAACTCATTTGCACCACTGCTGTGCCTTGGAATGCTAG
TTGGAGTAATAAATCTCTGGAACAGATTTGGAATCACACGACCTGGATGGAGTGGGACAGAGAAATTAAC
AATTACACAAGCTTAATACACTCCTTAATTGAAGAATCGCAAAACCAGCAAGAAAAGAATGAACAAGAAT
TATTGGAATTAGATAAATGGGCAAGTTTGTGGAATTGGTTTAACATAACAAATTGGCTGTGGTATATAAA
ATTATTCATAATGATAGTAGGAGGCTTGGTAGGTTTAAGAATAGTTTTTGCTGTACTTTCTATAGTGAAT
AGAGTTAGGCAGGGATATTCACCATTATCGTTTCAGACCCACCTCCCAACCCCGAGGGGACCCAGAGAGG
GCCTATTTCCCATGATTCCTTCATATTTGCATATACGATACAAGGCTGTTAGAGAGATAATTAGAATTAA
TTTGACTGTAAACACAAAGATATTAGTACAAAATACGTGACGTAGAAAGTAATAATTTCTTGGGTAGTTT
GCAGTTTTAAAATTATGTTTTAAAATGGACTATCATATGCTTACCGTAACTTGAAAGTATTTCGATTTCT
TGGCTTTATATATCTTGTGGAAAGGACGAAACACCGACTCCAGTCCAGGATAACTGGTTTTAGAGCTAGA
AATAGCAAGTTAAAATAAGGCTAGTCCGTTATCAACTTGAAAAAGTGGCACCGAGTCGGTGCTTTTTTAA
GCTTGGCGTAACTAGATCTTGAGACAAATGGCAGTATTCATCCACAATTTTAAAAGAAAAGGGGGGATTG
GGGGGTACAGTGCAGGGGAAAGAATAGTAGACATAATAGCAACAGACATACAAACTAAAGAATTACAAAA
ACAAATTACAAAAATTCAAAATTTTCGGGTTTATTACAGGGACAGCAGAGATCCACTTTGGCGCCGGCTC
GAGGGGG
Features (pLannotate 1.2.2; 29 found; start..end, strand, type, name):
     14..80      +  CDS            small t antigen (fragment): SV40 (simian virus 40) small t antigen
    106..317     +  promoter       EF-1α core promoter: core promoter for human elongation factor EF-1α
    318..1256    +  intron         EF-1α intron A: intron upstream of the start codon of human EF-1α
   1278..1877    +  CDS            PuroR (fragment): puromycin N-acetyltransferase; pac from Streptomyces; confers resistance to puromycin
   1893..2481    +  misc_feature   WPRE: woodchuck hepatitis virus posttranscriptional regulatory element
   2532..2551    +  misc_feature   cPPT/CTS (fragment): central polypurine tract and central termination sequence of HIV-1
   2553..2786    +  LTR            3' LTR (ΔU3): self-inactivating 3' long terminal repeat (LTR) from HIV-1
   2864..2985    +  polyA_signal   SV40 poly(A) signal: SV40 polyadenylation signal
   3025..3160    +  rep_origin     SV40 ori: SV40 origin of replication
   3181..3199    -  promoter       T7 promoter: promoter for bacteriophage T7 RNA polymerase
   3207..3362    +  CDS            lacZα (fragment): LacZα fragment of β-galactosidase; lacZ fragment
   3367..3795    +  rep_origin     f1 ori (sequence partly withheld): f1 bacteriophage origin of replication; arrow indicates direction of (+) strand synthesis
   3848..3952    +  promoter       AmpR promoter: bla
   3953..4813    +  CDS            AmpR: β-lactamase; bla; confers resistance to ampicillin, carbenicillin, and related antibiotics
   4984..5572    +  rep_origin     ori: high-copy-number ColE1/pMB1/pBR322/pUC origin of replication
   5755..5847    +  CDS            lacI (fragment): lac repressor; lacI; The lac repressor binds to the lac operator to inhibit transcription in E. coli. This inhibition can be relieved by adding lactose or isopropyl-β-D-thiogalactopyranoside (IPTG).
   5860..5881    +  protein_bind   CAP binding site: CAP binding activates transcription in the presence of cAMP. E. coli catabolite activator protein
   5896..5926    +  promoter       lac promoter: promoter for the E. coli lac operon
   5934..5950    +  protein_bind   lac operator: The lac repressor binds to the lac operator to inhibit transcription in E. coli. This inhibition can be relieved by adding lactose or isopropyl-β-D-thiogalactopyranoside (IPTG). lac repressor encoded by lacI
   5995..6013    +  promoter       T3 promoter: promoter for bacteriophage T3 RNA polymerase
   6041..6267    +  promoter       RSV promoter: Rous sarcoma virus enhancer/promoter
   6268..6448    +  LTR            5' LTR (truncated): truncated 5' long terminal repeat (LTR) from HIV-1
   6495..6620    +  misc_feature   HIV-1 Ψ: packaging signal of human immunodeficiency virus type 1
   6604..6967    +  CDS            HIV-1 gag (fragment): gag protein from human immunodeficiency virus 1; gag
   7113..7346    +  misc_feature   RRE: The Rev response element (RRE) of HIV-1 allows for Rev-dependent mRNA export from the nucleus to the cytoplasm.
   7723..7749    +  CDS            Rev (fragment): human immunodeficiency virus 1 (HIV-1) Rev protein; rev; enhances nuclear export of unspliced and incompletely spliced viral mRNAs
   7753..7993    +  promoter       U6 promoter: RNA polymerase III promoter for human U6 snRNA
   8023..8098    +  misc_RNA       gRNA scaffold: guide RNA scaffold for the Streptococcus pyogenes CRISPR/Cas9 system
   8154..8271    +  misc_feature   cPPT/CTS: central polypurine tract and central termination sequence of HIV-1
