[The description below was written by a language model from this plasmid's Addgene catalogue record and pLannotate feature annotations shown in this document.]
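Description:
EPHA3 gRNA (BRDN0001145213) is a third-generation lentiviral single-guide RNA plasmid built on the lentiGuide-Puro backbone and designed to target the human receptor tyrosine kinase gene EPHA3. It belongs to a human kinome gRNA collection. In bacteria it is maintained by a high-copy ColE1/pUC-type origin and selected with ampicillin through the β-lactamase gene. The backbone also carries an f1 origin, an SV40 origin and poly(A) signal, and leftover lac and T7/T3 promoter elements from the cloning vector.

The lentiviral transfer cassette starts with an RSV promoter fused to a truncated HIV-1 5' LTR, which allows Tat-independent production of genomic RNA. This is followed by the Ψ packaging signal with a partial gag sequence, the Rev response element for nuclear export of the unspliced genome, and a cPPT/CTS element. The cassette ends in a ΔU3 self-inactivating 3' LTR.

Between the LTRs are two expression units. A human U6 RNA polymerase III promoter drives the EPHA3-specific 20-nucleotide spacer joined to the Streptococcus pyogenes Cas9 guide scaffold. Downstream, the EF-1α core promoter with its intron A drives puromycin N-acetyltransferase, so transduced mammalian cells can be selected with puromycin. A WPRE follows to enhance transcript expression.

The plasmid does not encode Cas9. It is meant to be packaged into lentivirus and delivered to cells that already express Cas9, or used alongside a separate Cas9 lentiviral vector, to disrupt EPHA3 by CRISPR knockout. According to the depositor, the guide was designed against two EPHA3 reference transcripts.
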