Addgene plasmid #76742: EPHA3 gRNA (BRDN0001145213)
Purpose: 3rd generation lentiviral gRNA plasmid targeting human EPHA3
Depositing lab: John Doench & David Root. Depositing organization: Broad Institute. Publication: Optimized sgRNA design to maximize activity and minimize off-target effects of CRISPR-Cas9. Doench JG, Fusi N, Sullender M, Hegde M, Vaimberg EW, Donovan KF, Smith I, Tothova Z, Wilen C, Orchard R, Virgin HW, Listgarten J, Root DE. Nat Biotechnol. 2016 Jan 18. doi: 10.1038/nbt.3437. PubMed 26780180.
Backbone
  Vector backbone: lentiGuide-Puro
  Backbone manufacturer: Zhang Lab (Addgene plasmid # 52963)
  Vector type: Mammalian Expression, Lentiviral, CRISPR
  Selectable markers: Puromycin
Growth in bacteria
  Bacterial resistance: Ampicillin, 100 μg/mL
  Growth temperature: 37°C
  Growth strain: DH5alpha
  Copy number: High Copy
Gene/Insert
  Gene/Insert name: EPHA3 (alt names: EPHA3; NM_005233.5)
  gRNA/shRNA sequence: ACTCCAGTCCAGGATAACTG
  Species: H. sapiens (human)
  Entrez Gene: EPHA3 (a.k.a. EK4, ETK, ETK1, HEK, HEK4, TYRO4)
  Promoter: hU6
  Cloning method: Unknown
  Sequencing primers: 5′ U6-F; 3′ pS2-R
Terms and licenses: Academic/Nonprofit Terms; Industry Terms: Not Available to Industry
Depositor comments: The gRNA was designed to target the following Genbank reference sequence(s): NM_005233.5,NM_182644.2. Note that this plasmid does NOT contain Cas9. It should be used in conjunction with lentiCas9-Blast (Addgene #52962) or otherwise with cell lines already expressing Cas9. Browse the full kinome gRNA library at http://www.addgene.org/pooled-library/broadgpp-human-kinome/ or visit http://www.broadinstitute.org/rnai/public/ for detailed protocols and information.
How to cite: EPHA3 gRNA (BRDN0001145213) was a gift from John Doench & David Root (Addgene plasmid # 76742 ; http://n2t.net/addgene:76742 ; RRID:Addgene_76742)
