>Addgene plasmid #76742 | EPHA3 gRNA (BRDN0001145213) | depositor partial sequence | sequence record 144202 | Target Sequence
ACTCCAGTCCAGGATAACTG
