>Addgene plasmid #76742 | EPHA3 gRNA (BRDN0001145213) | addgene partial sequence | sequence record 186415 | hU6-F
TAGAAAGTAATAATTTCTTGGGTAGTTTGCAGTTTTAAAATTATGTTTTAAAATGGACTATCATATGCTT
ACCGTAACTTGAAAGTATTTCGATTTCTTGGCTTTATATATCTTGTGGAAAGGACGAAACACCGACTCCA
GTCCAGGATAACTGGTTTTAGAGCTAGAAATAGCAAGTTAAAATAAGGCTAGTCCGTTATCAACTTGAAA
AAGTGGCACCGAGTCGGTGCTTTTTTAAGCTTGGCGTAACTAGATCTTGAGACAAATGGCAGTATTCATC
CACAATTTTAAAAGAAAAGGGGGGATTGGGGGGTACAGTGCAGGGGAAAGAATAGTAGACATAATAGCAA
CAGACATACAAACTAAAGAATTACAAAAACAAATTACAAAAATTCAAAATTTTCGGGTTTATTACAGGGA
CAGCAGAGATCCACTTTGGCGCCGGCTCGAGGGGGCCCGGGTGCAAAGATGGATAAAGTTTTAAACAGAG
AGGAATCTTTGCAGCTAATGGACCTTCTAGGTCTTGAAAGGAGTGGGAATTGGCTCCGGTGCCCGTCAGT
GGGCAGAGCG
